Addgene plasmid #199221: pUt-mPF-BACH1 Cas9-Resistant_AmpR
Purpose: LPUtopia-7 matching RMCE donor plasmid with Cas9-resistant GFP-BACH1 Positive-Feedback circuit (mPF-BACH1). Use BlastR for positive selection and HSV-TK for negative selection.
Depositing lab: Gabor Balazsi. Depositing organization: Stony Brook University. Publication: Nonmonotone invasion landscape by noise-aware control of metastasis activator levels. Wan Y, Cohen J, Szenk M, Farquhar KS, Coraci D, Krzyszton R, Azukas J, Van Nest N, Smashnov A, Chern YJ, De Martino D, Nguyen LC, Bien H, Bravo-Cordero JJ, Chan CH, Rosner MR, Balazsi G. Nat Chem Biol. 2023 Jul;19(7):887-899. doi: 10.1038/s41589-023-01344-z. Epub 2023 May 25. PubMed 37231268.
Backbone
  Vector backbone: pUt-mNF-BACH1
  Backbone manufacturer: Balazsi Lab
  Backbone size w/o insert (bp): 7902
  Total vector size (bp): 9925
  Vector type: Mammalian Expression
  Selectable markers: Blasticidin
Growth in bacteria
  Bacterial resistance: Ampicillin, 100 μg/mL
  Growth temperature: 30°C
  Growth strain: NEB Stable
  Copy number: High Copy
Gene/Insert
  Gene/Insert name: rtTA-Advanced::P2A::EGFP::BACH1 (alt names: reverse tetracycline Transactivator; BTB Domain And CNC Homolog 1; EGFP)
  Species: H. sapiens (human)
  Insert size (bp): 3759
  Mutation: silient mutation at nucleic acid 177 C changed to T
  GenBank ID: NM_206866
  Entrez Gene: BACH1 (a.k.a. BACH-1, BTBD24)
  Promoter: tight TRE promoter
  Tag / fusion protein: EGFP (N terminal on insert)
  Cloning method: Gibson Cloning
  Sequencing primers: 5′ ATATACGCGTCGAGGCCCTTTC; 3′ GATGAGTAAACCGGTGCGGC
Terms and licenses: Academic/Nonprofit Terms; Industry Terms: Not Available to Industry
How to cite: pUt-mPF-BACH1 Cas9-Resistant_AmpR was a gift from Gabor Balazsi (Addgene plasmid # 199221 ; http://n2t.net/addgene:199221 ; RRID:Addgene_199221)
