[The description below was written by a language model from this plasmid's Addgene catalogue record and pLannotate feature annotations shown in this document.]
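Description:
pUt-mPF-BACH1 Cas9-Resistant_AmpR is a mammalian expression plasmid designed as a donor for recombinase-mediated cassette exchange (RMCE) into the matching LPUtopia-7 landing pad. It is built on the pUt-mNF-BACH1 backbone and is propagated in bacteria as a high-copy plasmid through a ColE1/pUC-type origin with ampicillin resistance (AmpR under its own bla promoter). The catalogue lists a total size of 9,925 bp, whereas the annotated sequencing record is 9,691 nt, so the two differ slightly.

The payload is a synthetic positive-feedback gene circuit. A tight TRE promoter (seven tet operators upstream of a minimal CMV promoter) drives a single transcript encoding the reverse tetracycline transactivator rtTA-Advanced, a P2A self-cleaving peptide, and EGFP fused to the N-terminus of human BACH1, followed by a WPRE and the bGH polyadenylation signal. Because rtTA activates the very promoter that produces it in the presence of doxycycline, induction is self-reinforcing, and the EGFP fusion reports BACH1 levels directly. A silent C-to-T change at nucleotide 177 underlies the Cas9-resistant designation, presumably so that a guide RNA directed at endogenous BACH1 spares the transgene.

An SV40 promoter drives the blasticidin deaminase gene (bsr) with a β-globin polyadenylation signal for positive selection of integrants. A PGK promoter–driven HSV thymidine kinase cassette provides negative selection, most likely against cells that retain backbone sequence through random integration. The feature table annotates one minimal FRT site; a second, heterologous recombination site expected for RMCE is not annotated. The associated publication title indicates the circuit was used to control the level and noise of a metastasis activator in invasion studies.
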