Features (pLannotate 1.2.2; 22 found; start..end, strand, type, name):
     11..727     +  CDS            EGFP: EGFP is a basic (constitutively fluorescent) green fluorescent protein published in 1996, derived from Aequorea victoria. It is reported to be a rapidly-maturing weak dimer with moderate acid sensitivity.
    752..2959    +  CDS            BACH1: BACH1_HUMAN - Experimental evidence at protein level: Swiss-Prot protein existence level 1. Transcriptional regulator that acts as repressor or activator, depending on the context. Binds to NF-E2 DNA binding sites. Plays important roles in coordinating transcription activation and repression by MAFK (By similarity). Together with MAF, represses the transcription of genes under the control of the NFE2L2 oxidative stress pathway (PubMed:24035498). From Homo sapiens (Human).
   2977..3365    +  misc_feature   WPRE: woodchuck hepatitis virus posttranscriptional regulatory element
   3409..3633    +  polyA_signal   bGH poly(A) signal: bovine growth hormone polyadenylation signal
   3637..3658    +  promoter       SV40 promoter (fragment): SV40 enhancer and early promoter
   3679..3728    +  rep_origin     f1 ori (fragment): f1 bacteriophage origin of replication; arrow indicates direction of (+) strand synthesis
   3768..4162    -  polyA_signal   β-globin poly(A): human β-globin polyadenylation signal
   4174..4593    -  CDS            bsr: BSR_BACCE - Experimental evidence at protein level: Swiss-Prot protein existence level 1. Catalyzes the deamination of the cytosine moiety of the antibiotics blasticidin S, cytomycin and acetylblasticidin S. From Bacillus cereus.
   4602..4899    -  promoter       SV40 promoter: SV40 enhancer and early promoter
   4985..5022    -  misc_feature   HA-L (fragment): left homology arm from the adeno-associated virus integration site (AAVS1) within intron 1 of the human PPP1R12C gene
   5045..5149    +  promoter       AmpR promoter: bla
   5150..6010    +  CDS            AmpR: β-lactamase; bla; confers resistance to ampicillin, carbenicillin, and related antibiotics
   6043..6542    +  promoter       PGK promoter: mouse phosphoglycerate kinase 1 promoter
   6544..6562    +  promoter       Mini-TK promoter (fragment): minimal herpes simplex virus (HSV) thymidine kinase promoter
   6584..6619    +  5'UTR          HSV TK 5'-UTR (fragment): 5' untranslated region from the herpes simplex virus thymidine kinase gene
   6641..7768    +  CDS            TK: KITH_HHV1 - Also known as UL23. Experimental evidence at protein level: Swiss-Prot protein existence level 1. Catalyzes the transfer of the gamma-phospho group of ATP to thymidine to generate dTMP in the salvage pathway of pyrimidine synthesis. The dTMP serves as a substrate for DNA polymerase during viral DNA replication. Allows the virus to be reactivated and to grow in non-proliferative cells lacking a high concentration of phosphorylated nucleic acid precursors. From Human herpesvirus 1 (HHV-1) (Human herpes simplex virus 1). Used in molecular biology as a selectable marker to identify tra
   7813..7861    +  polyA_signal   HSV TK poly(A) signal: herpes simplex virus thymidine kinase polyadenylation signal (Cole and Stacy, 1985)
   7885..8473    +  rep_origin     ori: high-copy-number ColE1/pMB1/pBR322/pUC origin of replication
   8480..8513    -  protein_bind   FRT (minimal): supports FLP-mediated excision but not integration (Turan and Bode, 2011) FLP recombinase from the Saccharomyces cerevisiae 2μ plasmid
   8573..8887    +  promoter       tight TRE promoter: Tet-responsive promoter PTight, consisting of seven tet operator sequences followed by the minimal CMV promoter
   8892..9589    +  CDS            rtTA3 (fragment): reverse tetracycline transactivator 3 activates expression from Tet-responsive promoters in the presence of doxycycline
   9519..9629    +  CDS            VP48: 3 tandem repeats of the minimal activation domain of herpes simplex virus VP16 (Cheng et al., 2013)
>Addgene plasmid #199221 | pUt-mPF-BACH1 Cas9-Resistant_AmpR | addgene full sequence | sequence record 396541 | Addgene NGS Result
CCCTGGACCTATGGTGAGCAAGGGCGAGGAGCTGTTCACCGGGGTGGTGCCCATCCTGGTCGAGCTGGAC
GGCGACGTAAACGGCCACAAGTTCAGCGTGTCCGGCGAGGGCGAGGGCGATGCCACCTACGGCAAGCTGA
CCCTGAAGTTCATCTGCACCACCGGCAAGCTGCCCGTGCCCTGGCCCACCCTCGTGACCACCCTGACCTA
CGGCGTGCAGTGCTTCAGCCGCTACCCCGACCACATGAAGCAGCACGACTTCTTCAAGTCCGCCATGCCC
GAAGGCTACGTCCAGGAGCGCACCATCTTCTTCAAGGACGACGGCAACTACAAGACCCGCGCCGAGGTGA
AGTTCGAGGGCGACACCCTGGTGAACCGCATCGAGCTGAAGGGCATCGACTTCAAGGAGGACGGCAACAT
CCTGGGGCACAAGCTGGAGTACAACTACAACAGCCACAACGTCTATATCATGGCCGACAAGCAGAAGAAC
GGCATCAAGGTGAACTTCAAGATCCGCCACAACATCGAGGACGGCAGCGTGCAGCTCGCCGACCACTACC
AGCAGAACACCCCCATCGGCGACGGCCCCGTGCTGCTGCCCGACAACCACTACCTGAGCACCCAGTCCGC
CCTGAGCAAAGACCCCAACGAGAAGCGCGATCACATGGTCCTGCTGGAGTTCGTGACCGCCGCCGGGATC
ACTCTCGGCATGGACGAGCTGTACAAGGGTGACGGTGCTGGTTTAATTAACATGTCTCTGAGTGAGAACT
CGGTTTTTGCCTATGAATCTTCTGTGCATAGCACCAATGTTTTACTCAGCCTTAATGACCAGCGGAAGAA
AGATGTGCTGTGCGATGTCACCATCTTTGTGGAGGGACAGCGGTTCCGCGCTCACCGGTCCGTGCTGGCG
GCATGCAGCAGTTACTTTCACTCAAGAATCGTAGGCCAGGCTGATGGAGAGCTGAACATTACTCTTCCAG
AAGAGGTGACAGTTAAAGGATTTGAACCTTTAATTCAGTTTGCCTACACTGCTAAACTGATTTTAAGTAA
AGAGAATGTGGATGAAGTGTGCAAATGTGTGGAGTTTTTAAGTGTACATAATATTGAGGAATCCTGCTTT
CAGTTTCTGAAATTTAAGTTTTTGGACTCCACTGCAGACCAGCAAGAATGCCCAAGAAAAAAATGCTTTT
CATCACACTGTCAGAAAACAGACCTTAAACTTTCACTTTTGGACCAGAGGGATCTAGAAACTGATGAAGT
GGAGGAATTTCTGGAAAATAAAAATGTTCAGACTCCTCAGTGTAAACTCCGCAGGTATCAAGGAAATGCA
AAAGCCTCACCTCCTCTACAAGACAGTGCCAGTCAGACATATGAGTCCATGTGCTTAGAGAAGGATGCTG
CTCTGGCCTTGCCTTCTTTATGCCCCAAATACAGAAAATTCCAAAAAGCATTTGGAACTGACAGAGTCCG
TACTGGGGAATCTAGTGTCAAAGACATTCATGCTTCTGTTCAGCCAAATGAAAGGTCTGAAAATGAATGC
CTGGGAGGAGTCCCGGAGTGTAGAGATTTGCAGGTGATGTTAAAATGTGACGAAAGTAAATTAGCAATGG
AACCTGAAGAAACGAAGAAAGATCCTGCTTCTCAGTGCCCAACTGAAAAATCAGAAGTGACTCCTTTCCC
CCACAATTCTTCCATAGACCCTCATGGACTTTATTCTTTGTCTCTTTTACACACATATGACCAATATGGT
GACTTGAATTTTGCTGGTATGCAAAACACAACAGTGTTAACAGAAAAGCCTTTGTCAGGTACAGACGTCC
AAGAAAAAACATTTGGTGAAAGTCAGGATTTACCTTTGAAATCCGACTTGGGCACCAGGGAAGATAGTAG
TGTTGCATCTAGTGATAGGAGTAGTGTGGAGCGAGAAGTGGCAGAACACCTAGCAAAAGGCTTCTGGAGT
GACATTTGCAGCACGGACACTCCTTGCCAAATGCAGTTATCACCTGCTGTGGCCAAAGATGGCTCAGAAC
AGATCTCACAGAAACGGTCTGAGTGTCCGTGGTTAGGTATCAGGATTAGTGAGAGCCCAGAACCAGGTCA
AAGGACTTTCACAACATTAAGTTCTGTCAACTGCCCTTTTATAAGTACTCTGAGTACTGAAGGCTGTTCA
AGCAATTTGGAAATTGGAAACGATGATTATGTTTCAGAACCCCAGCAAGAACCTTGCCCATATGCTTGTG
TCATTAGCTTGGGAGACGACTCTGAGACGGACACCGAAGGAGACAGTGAATCCTGTTCAGCCAGAGAACA
AGAATGTGAGGTAAAACTGCCATTCAATGCACAACGGATAATTTCACTGTCTCGAAATGATTTTCAGTCC
TTGTTGAAAATGCACAAGCTTACTCCAGAACAGCTGGATTGTATCCATGATATTCGAAGAAGAAGTAAAA
ACAGAATTGCTGCACAGCGCTGTCGCAAGAGAAAACTTGACTGTATACAGAATCTTGAATCAGAAATTGA
GAAGCTGCAAAGTGAAAAGGAGAGCTTGTTGAAGGAAAGAGATCACATTTTGTCAACTCTGGGTGAGACA
AAGCAGAACCTAACTGGACTTTGCCAGAAAGTTTGTAAAGAAGCAGCTCTGAGTCAAGAACAAATACAGA
TACTCGCCAAGTACTCAGCTGCAGATTGCCCACTTTCATTTTTAATTTCTGAAAAAGATAAAAGTACTCC
TGATGGTGAACTGGCGTTACCATCAATTTTCAGTTTATCTGACCGGCCTCCAGCAGTGCTGCCTCCCTGT
GCCAGAGGAAACAGTGAGCCTGGCTACGCGCGAGGGCAGGAGTCCCAGCAGATGTCCACAGCCACCTCTG
AGCAAGCTGGGCCTGCGGAACAGTGTCGTCAGAGTGGTGGGATCTCAGATTTCTGTCAGCAGATGACTGA
TAAATGTACTACTGATGAGTAAACCGGTGCGGCCGCAATCAACCTCTGGATTACAAAATTTGTGAAAGAT
TGACTGGTATTCTTAACTATGTTGCTCCTTTTACGCTATGTGGATACGCTGCTTTAATGCCTTTGTATCA
TGCTATTGCTTCCCGTATGGCTTTCATTTTCTCCTCCTTGTATAAATCCTGGTTGCTGTCTCTTTATGAG
GAGTTGTGGCCCGTTGTCAGGCAACGTGGCGTGGTGTGCACTGTGTTTGCTGACGCAACCCCCACTGGTT
GGGGCATTGCCACCACCTGTCAGCTCCTTTCCGGGACTTTCGCTTTCCCCCTCCCTATTGCCACGGCGGA
ACTCATCGCCGCCTGCCTTGCCCGCTGCTGGACAGGGGCTCGGCTGTTGGGCACTGACAATTCCGTGGTG
TTGTCCTCGAGTCTAGAGGGCCCGTTTAAACCCGCTGATCAGCCTCGACTGTGCCTTCTAGTTGCCAGCC
ATCTGTTGTTTGCCCCTCCCCCGTGCCTTCCTTGACCCTGGAAGGTGCCACTCCCACTGTCCTTTCCTAA
TAAAATGAGGAAATTGCATCGCATTGTCTGAGTAGGTGTCATTCTATTCTGGGGGGTGGGGTGGGGCAGG
ACAGCAAGGGGGAGGATTGGGAAGACAATAGCAGGCATGCTGGGGATGCGGTGGGCTCTATGGCTTCTGA
GGCGGAAAGAACCAGCTGGGGCTCTAGGGGGTATCCCCACGCGCCCTGTAGCGGCGCATTAAGCGCGGCG
GGTGTGGTGGTTACGCGCTAAAGCAAGTAAAACCTCTACAAATGTGGTATGGAATTCTAAAATACAGCAT
AGCAAAACTTTAACCTCCAAATCAAGCCTCTACTTGAATCCTTTTCTGAGGGATGAATAAGGCATAGGCA
TCAGGGGCTGTTGCCAATGTGCATTAGCTGTTTGCAGCCTCACCTTCTTTCATGGAGTTTAAGATATAGT
GTATTTTCCCAAGGTTTGAACTAGCTCTTCATTTCTTTATGTTTTAAATGCACTGACCTCCCACATTCCC
TTTTTAGTAAAATATTCAGAAATAATTTAAATACATCATTGCAATGAAAATAAATGTTTTTTATTAGGCA
GAATCCAGATGCTCAAGGCCCTTCATAATATCCCCCAGTTTAGTAGTTGGACTTAGGGAACAAAGGAACC
TTTAATAGAAATTGGACAGCAAGAAAGCGAGCTTCTAGCTTTAGTTCCTGGTGTACTTGAGGGGGATGAG
TTCCTCAATGGTGGTTTTGACCAGCTTGCCATTCATCTCAATGAGCACAAAGCAGTCAGGAGCATAGTCA
GAGATGAGCTCTCTGCACATGCCACAGGGGCTGACCACCCTGATGGATCTGTCCACCTCATCAGAGTAGG
GGTGCCTGACAGCCACAATGGTGTCAAAGTCCTTCTGCCCGTTGCTCACAGCAGACCCAATGGCAATGGC
TTCAGCACAGACAGTGACCCTGCCAATGTAGGCCTCAATGTGGACAGCAGAGATGATCTCCCCAGTCTTG
GTCCTGATGGCCGCCCCGACATGGTGCTTGTTGTCCTCATAGAGCATGGTGATCTTCTCAGTGGCGACCT
CCACCAGCTCCAGATCCTGCTGAGAGATGTTGAAGGTCTTCATGGTAGCCTCCAAAAAAGCCTCCTCACT
ACTTCTGGAATAGCTCAGAGGCCGAGGCGGCCTCGGCCTCTGCATAAATAAAAAAAATTAGTCAGCCATG
GGGCGGAGAATGGGCGGAACTGGGCGGAGTTAGGGGCGGGATGGGCGGAGTTAGGGGCGGGACTATGGTT
GCTGACTAATTGAGATGCATGCTTTGCATACTTCTGCCTGCTGGGGAGCCTGGGGACTTTCCACACCTGG
TTGCTGACTAATTGAGATGCATGCTTTGCATACTTCTGCCTGCTGGGGAGCCTGGGGACTTTCCACACCC
TAACTGACACACATTCCACAGCTGCGAAGAGAAGAGGTCAGGCCGAAGTTCCTATACTATTTGAAGAATA
GGAACTTCAAGCTTGCCCCACTGTGGGGTGGAGGGGACAGATAAAAGTACCCTGGCACTTTTCGGGGAAA
TGTGCGCGGAACCCCTATTTGTTTATTTTTCTAAATACATTCAAATATGTATCCGCTCATGAGACAATAA
CCCTGATAAATGCTTCAATAATATTGAAAAAGGAAGAGTATGAGTATTCAACATTTCCGTGTCGCCCTTA
TTCCCTTTTTTGCGGCATTTTGCCTTCCTGTTTTTGCTCACCCAGAAACGCTGGTGAAAGTAAAAGATGC
TGAAGATCAGTTGGGTGCACGAGTGGGTTACATCGAACTGGATCTCAACAGCGGTAAGATCCTTGAGAGT
TTTCGCCCCGAAGAACGTTTTCCAATGATGAGCACTTTTAAAGTTCTGCTATGTGGCGCGGTATTATCCC
GTATTGACGCCGGGCAAGAGCAACTCGGTCGCCGCATACACTATTCTCAGAATGACTTGGTTGAGTACTC
ACCAGTCACAGAAAAGCATCTTACGGATGGCATGACAGTAAGAGAATTATGCAGTGCTGCCATAACCATG
AGTGATAACACTGCGGCCAACTTACTTCTGACAACGATCGGAGGACCGAAGGAGCTAACCGCTTTTTTGC
ACAACATGGGGGATCATGTAACTCGCCTTGATCGTTGGGAACCGGAGCTGAATGAAGCCATACCAAACGA
CGAGCGTGACACCACGATGCCCGTAGCAATGGCAACAACGTTGCGCAAACTATTAACTGGCGAACTACTT
ACTCTAGCTTCCCGGCAACAATTAATAGACTGGATGGAGGCGGATAAAGTTGCAGGACCACTTCTGCGCT
CGGCCCTTCCGGCTGGCTGGTTTATTGCTGATAAATCTGGAGCCGGTGAGCGTGGGTCTCGCGGTATCAT
TGCAGCACTGGGGCCAGATGGTAAGCCCTCCCGTATCGTAGTTATCTACACGACGGGGAGTCAGGCAACT
ATGGATGAACGAAATAGACAGATCGCTGAGATAGGTGCCTCACTGATTAAGCATTGGTAACTGTCAGACC
AAGTTTATTCTACGGTTCTACCGGGTAGGGGAGGCGCTTTTCCCAAGGCAGTCTGGAGCATGCGCTTTAG
CAGCCCCGCTGGGCACTTGGCGCTACACAAGTGGCCTCTGGCCTCGCACACATTCCACATCCACCGGTAG
GCGCCAACCGGCTCCGTTCTTTGGTGGCCCCTTCGCGCCACCTTCTACTCCTCCCCTAGTCAGGAAGTTC
CCCCCCGCCCCGCAGCTCGCGTCGTGCAGGACGTGACAAATGGAAGTAGCACGTCTCACTAGTCTCGTGC
AGATGGACAGCACCGCTGAGCAATGGAAGCGGGTAGGCCTTTGGGGCAGCGGCCAATAGCAGCTTTGCTC
CTTCGCTTTCTGGGCTCAGAGGCTGGGAAGGGGTGGGTCCGGGGGCGGGCTCAGGGGCGGGCTCAGGGGC
GGGGCGGGCGCCCGAAGGTCCTCCGGAGGCCCGGCATTCTGCACGCTTCAAAAGCGCACGTCTGCCGCGC
TGTTCTCCTCTTCCTCATCTCCGGGCCTTTCGACCTGCAGCGACCCGCTTAACAGCGTCAACAGCGTGCC
GCAGATCTTGGTGGCGTGAAACTCCCGCACCTCTTCGGCAAGCGCCTTGTAGAAGCGCGTATGGCTTCGT
ACCCCTGCCATCAACACGCGTCTGCGTTCGACCAGGCTGCGCGTTCTCGCGGCCATAGCAACCGACGTAC
GGCGTTGCGCCCTCGCCGGCAGCAAGAAGCCACGGAAGTCCGCCTGGAGCAGAAAATGCCCACGCTACTG
CGGGTTTATATAGACGGTCCTCACGGGATGGGGAAAACCACCACCACGCAACTGCTGGTGGCCCTGGGTT
CGCGCGACGATATCGTCTACGTACCCGAGCCGATGACTTACTGGCAGGTGCTGGGGGCTTCCGAGACAAT
CGCGAACATCTACACCACACAACACCGCCTCGACCAGGGTGAGATATCGGCCGGGGACGCGGCGGTGGTA
ATGACAAGCGCCCAGATAACAATGGGCATGCCTTATGCCGTGACCGACGCCGTTCTGGCTCCTCATATCG
GGGGGGAGGCTGGGAGCTCACATGCCCCGCCCCCGGCCCTCACCCTCATCTTCGACCGCCATCCCATCGC
CGCCCTCCTGTGCTACCCGGCCGCGCGATACCTTATGGGCAGCATGACCCCCCAGGCCGTGCTGGCGTTC
GTGGCCCTCATCCCGCCGACCTTGCCCGGCACAAACATCGTGTTGGGGGCCCTTCCGGAGGACAGACACA
TCGACCGCCTGGCCAAACGCCAGCGCCCCGGCGAGCGGCTTGACCTGGCTATGCTGGCCGCGATTCGCCG
CGTTTACGGGCTGCTTGCCAATACGGTGCGGTATCTGCAGGGCGGCGGGTCGTGGCGGGAGGATTGGGGA
CAGCTTTCTGGGACGGCCGTGCCGCCCCAGGGTGCCGAGCCCCAGAGCAACGCGGGCCCACGACCCCATA
TCGGGGACACGTTATTTACCCTGTTTCGGGCCCCCGAGTTGCTGGCCCCCAACGGCGACCTGTACAACGT
GTTTGCCTGGGCCTTGGACGTCTTGGCCAAACGCCTCCGTCCCATGCACGTCTTTATCCTGGATTACGAC
CAATCGCCCGCCGGCTGCCGGGACGCCCTGCTGCAACTTACCTCCGGGATGGTCCAGACCCACGTCACCA
CCCCCGGCTCCATACCGACGATCTGCGACCTGGCGCGCACGTTTGCCCGGGAGATGGGGGAGGCTAACTG
AAACACGGAAGGAGACAATACCGGAAGGAACCCGCGCTATGACGGCAATAAAAAGACAGAATAAAACGCA
CGGGTGTTGGGTCGTTTGTTCATAAACGCGCTCATAGGATCTTCTTGAGATCCTTTTTTTCTGCGCGTAA
TCTGCTGCTTGCAAACAAAAAAACCACCGCTACCAGCGGTGGTTTGTTTGCCGGATCAAGAGCTACCAAC
TCTTTTTCCGAAGGTAACTGGCTTCAGCAGAGCGCAGATACCAAATACTGTTCTTCTAGTGTAGCCGTAG
TTAGGCCACCACTTCAAGAACTCTGTAGCACCGCCTACATACCTCGCTCTGCTAATCCTGTTACCAGTGG
CTGCTGCCAGTGGCGATAAGTCGTGTCTTACCGGGTTGGACTCAAGACGATAGTTACCGGATAAGGCGCA
GCGGTCGGGCTGAACGGGGGGTTCGTGCACACAGCCCAGCTTGGAGCGAACGACCTACACCGAACTGAGA
TACCTACAGCGTGAGCTATGAGAAAGCGCCACGCTTCCCGAAGGGAGAAAGGCGGACAGGTATCCGGTAA
GCGGCAGGGTCGGAACAGGAGAGCGCACGAGGGAGCTTCCAGGGGGAAACGCCTGGTATCTTTATAGTCC
TGTCGGGTTTCGCCACCTCTGACTTGAGCGTCGATTTTTGTGATGCTCGTCAGGGGGGCGGAGCCTATGG
AAAAACGCCGAAGTTCCTATACTTTCTAGAGAATAGGAACTTCACGGGCCAGATATACGCGACGGGCCAG
ATATACGCGTCGAGGCCCTTTCGTCTTCACTCGAGTTTACTCCCTATCAGTGATAGAGAACGTATGTCGA
GTTTACTCCCTATCAGTGATAGAGAACGATGTCGAGTTTACTCCCTATCAGTGATAGAGAACGTATGTCG
AGTTTACTCCCTATCAGTGATAGAGAACGTATGTCGAGTTTACTCCCTATCAGTGATAGAGAACGTATGT
CGAGTTTATCCCTATCAGTGATAGAGAACGTATGTCGAGTTTACTCCCTATCAGTGATAGAGAACGTATG
TCGAGGTAGGCGTGTACGGTGGGAGGCCTATATAAGCAGAGCTCGTTTAGTGAACCGTCAGATCGCCTGG
AATGTCTAGACTGGACAAGAGCAAAGTCATAAACGGCGCTCTGGAATTACTCAATGGAGTCGGTATCGAA
GGCCTGACGACAAGGAAACTCGCTCAAAAGCTGGGAGTTGAGCAGCCTACCCTGTACTGGCACGTGAAGA
ACAAGCGGGCCCTGCTCGATGCCCTGCCAATCGAGATGCTGGACAGGCATCATACCCACTTCTGCCCCCT
GGAAGGCGAGTCATGGCAAGACTTTCTGCGGAACAACGCCAAGTCATTCCGCTGTGCTCTCCTCTCACAT
CGCGACGGGGCTAAAGTGCATCTCGGCACCCGCCCAACAGAGAAACAGTACGAAACCCTGGAAAATCAGC
TCGCGTTCCTGTGTCAGCAAGGCTTCTCCCTGGAGAACGCACTGTACGCTCTGTCCGCCGTGGGCCACTT
TACACTGGGCTGCGTATTGGAGGAACAGGAGCATCAAGTAGCAAAAGAGGAAAGAGAGACACCTACCACC
GATTCTATGCCCCCACTTCTGAGACAAGCAATTGAGCTGTTCGACCGGCAGGGAGCCGAACCTGCCTTCC
TTTTCGGCCTGGAACTAATCATATGTGGCCTGGAGAAACAGCTAAAGTGCGAAAGCGGCGGGCCGGCCGA
CGCCCTTGACGATTTTGACTTAGACATGCTCCCAGCCGATGCCCTTGACGACTTTGACCTTGATATGCTG
CCTGCTGACGCTCTTGACGATTTTGACCTTGACATGCTCCCCGGGGGAAGCGGAGCTACTAACTTCAGCC
TGCTGAAGCAGGCTGGAGACGTGGAGGAGAA
